>Addgene plasmid #117545 | pEPOR1CB0009 | addgene full sequence | sequence record 228083 | Addgene NGS Result
TCTGTGAAGACAAGCAAGAATTCAAGCTTGGAGGTCAACATGGTGGAGCACGACACTCTGGTCTACTCCA
AAAATGTCAAAGATACAGTCTCAGAAGATCAAAGGGCTATTGAGACTTTTCAACAAAGGATAATTTCGGG
AAACCTCCTCGGATTCCATTGCCCAGCTATCTGTCACTTCATCGAAAGGACAGTAGAAAAGGAAGGTGGC
TCCTACAAATGCCATCATTGCGATAAAGGAAAGGCTATCATTCAAGATCTCTCTGCCGACAGTGGTCCCA
AAGATGGACCCCCACCCACGAGGAGCATCGTGGAAAAAGAAGAGGTTCCAACCACGTCTACAAAGCAAGT
GGATTGATGTGATAACATGGTGGAGCACGACACTCTGGTCTACTCCAAAAATGTCAAAGATACAGTCTCA
GAAGATCAAAGGGCTATTGAGACTTTTCAACAAAGGATAATTTCGGGAAACCTCCTCGGATTCCATTGCC
CAGCTATCTGTCACTTCATCGAAAGGACAGTAGAAAAGGAAGGTGGCTCCTACAAATGCCATCATTGCGA
TAAAGGAAAGGCTATCATTCAAGATCTCTCTGCCGACAGTGGTCCCAAAGATGGACCCCCACCCACGAGG
AGCATCGTGGAAAAAGAAGAGGTTCCAACCACGTCTACAAAGCAAGTGGATTGATGTGACATCTCCACTG
ACGTAAGGGATGACGCACAATCCCACTATCCTTCGCAAGACCCTTCCTCTATATAAGGAAGTTCATTTCA
TTTGGAGAGGACACGCTCGAGTATAAGAGCTCATTTTTACAACAATTACCAACAACAACAAACAACAAAC
AACATTACAATTACATTTACAATTATCGATACAATGGACAAGAAGTACTCCATTGGGCTCGATATCGGCA
CAAACAGCGTCGGCTGGGCCGTCATTACGGACGAGTACAAGGTGCCGAGCAAAAAATTCAAAGTTCTGGG
CAATACCGATCGCCACAGCATAAAGAAGAACCTCATTGGCGCCCTCCTGTTCGACTCCGGGGAGACGGCC
GAAGCCACGCGGCTCAAAAGAACAGCACGGCGCAGATATACCCGCAGAAAGAATCGGATCTGCTACCTGC
AGGAGATCTTTAGTAATGAGATGGCTAAGGTGGATGACTCTTTCTTCCATAGGCTGGAGGAGTCCTTTTT
GGTGGAGGAGGATAAAAAGCACGAGCGCCACCCAATCTTTGGCAATATCGTGGACGAGGTGGCGTACCAT
GAAAAGTACCCAACCATATATCATCTGAGGAAGAAGCTTGTAGACAGTACTGATAAGGCTGACTTGCGGT
TGATCTATCTCGCGCTGGCGCATATGATCAAATTTCGGGGACACTTCCTCATCGAGGGGGACCTGAACCC
AGACAACAGCGATGTCGACAAACTCTTTATCCAACTGGTTCAGACTTACAATCAGCTTTTCGAAGAGAAC
CCGATCAACGCATCCGGAGTTGACGCCAAAGCAATCCTGAGCGCTAGGCTGTCCAAATCCCGGCGGCTCG
AAAACCTCATCGCACAGCTCCCTGGGGAGAAGAAGAACGGCCTGTTTGGTAATCTTATCGCCCTGTCACT
CGGGCTGACCCCCAACTTTAAATCTAACTTCGACCTGGCCGAAGATGCCAAGCTTCAACTGAGCAAAGAC
ACCTACGATGATGATCTCGACAATCTGCTGGCCCAGATCGGCGACCAGTACGCAGACCTTTTTTTGGCGG
CAAAGAACCTGTCAGACGCCATTCTGCTGAGTGATATTCTGCGAGTGAACACGGAGATCACCAAAGCTCC
GCTGAGCGCTAGTATGATCAAGCGCTATGATGAGCACCACCAAGACTTGACTTTGCTGAAGGCCCTTGTC
AGACAGCAACTGCCTGAGAAGTACAAGGAAATTTTCTTCGATCAGTCTAAAAATGGCTACGCCGGATACA
TTGACGGCGGAGCAAGCCAGGAGGAATTTTACAAATTTATTAAGCCCATCTTGGAAAAAATGGACGGCAC
CGAGGAGCTGCTGGTAAAGCTTAACAGAGAAGATCTGTTGCGCAAACAGCGCACTTTCGACAATGGAAGC
ATCCCCCACCAGATTCACCTGGGCGAACTGCACGCTATCCTCAGGCGGCAAGAGGATTTCTACCCCTTTT
TGAAAGATAACAGGGAAAAGATTGAGAAAATCCTCACATTTCGGATACCCTACTATGTAGGCCCCCTCGC
CCGGGGAAATTCCAGATTCGCGTGGATGACTCGCAAATCAGAAGAGACTATCACTCCCTGGAACTTCGAG
GAAGTCGTGGATAAGGGGGCCTCTGCCCAGTCCTTCATCGAAAGGATGACTAACTTTGATAAAAATCTGC
CTAACGAAAAGGTGCTTCCTAAACACTCTCTGCTGTACGAGTACTTCACAGTTTATAACGAGCTCACCAA
GGTCAAATACGTCACAGAAGGGATGAGAAAGCCAGCATTCCTGTCTGGAGAGCAGAAGAAAGCTATCGTG
GACCTCCTCTTCAAGACGAACCGGAAAGTTACCGTGAAACAGCTCAAAGAAGATTATTTCAAAAAGATTG
AATGTTTCGACTCTGTTGAAATCAGCGGAGTGGAGGATCGCTTCAACGCATCCCTGGGAACGTATCACGA
TCTCCTGAAAATCATTAAAGACAAGGACTTCCTGGACAATGAGGAGAACGAGGACATTCTTGAGGACATT
GTCCTCACCCTTACGTTGTTTGAAGATAGGGAGATGATTGAAGAACGCTTGAAAACTTACGCTCATCTCT
TCGACGACAAAGTCATGAAACAGCTCAAGAGGCGCCGATATACAGGATGGGGGCGGCTGTCAAGAAAACT
GATCAATGGGATCCGAGACAAGCAGAGTGGAAAGACAATCCTGGATTTTCTTAAGTCCGATGGATTTGCC
AACCGGAACTTCATGCAGTTGATCCATGATGACTCTCTCACCTTTAAGGAGGACATCCAGAAAGCACAAG
TTTCTGGCCAGGGGGACAGTCTCCACGAGCACATCGCTAATCTTGCAGGTAGCCCAGCTATCAAAAAGGG
AATACTGCAGACCGTTAAGGTCGTGGATGAACTCGTCAAAGTAATGGGAAGGCATAAGCCCGAGAATATC
GTTATCGAGATGGCCCGAGAGAACCAAACTACCCAGAAGGGACAGAAGAACAGTAGGGAAAGGATGAAGA
GGATTGAAGAGGGTATAAAAGAACTGGGGTCCCAAATCCTTAAGGAACACCCAGTTGAAAACACCCAGCT
TCAGAATGAGAAGCTCTACCTGTACTACCTGCAGAACGGCAGGGACATGTACGTGGATCAGGAACTGGAC
ATCAATCGGCTCTCCGACTACGACGTGGATCATATCGTGCCCCAGTCTTTTCTCAAAGATGATTCTATTG
ATAATGCAGTGTTGACAAGATCCGATAAAAATAGAGGGAAGAGTGATAACGTCCCCTCAGAAGAAGTTGT
CAAGAAAATGAAAAATTATTGGCGGCAGCTGCTGAACGCCAAACTGATCACACAACGGAAGTTCGATAAT
CTGACTAAGGCTGAACGAGGTGGCCTGTCTGAGTTGGATAAAGCCGGCTTCATCAAAAGGCAGCTTGTTG
AGACACGCCAGATCACCAAGCACGTGGCCCAAATTCTCGATTCACGCATGAACACCAAGTACGATGAAAA
TGACAAACTGATTCGAGAGGTGAAAGTTATTACTCTGAAGTCTAAGCTGGTTTCAGATTTCAGAAAGGAC
TTTCAGTTTTATAAGGTGAGAGAGATCAACAATTACCACCATGCGCATGATGCCTACCTGAATGCAGTGG
TAGGCACTGCACTTATCAAAAAATATCCCAAGCTTGAATCTGAATTTGTTTACGGAGACTATAAAGTGTA
CGATGTTAGGAAAATGATCGCAAAGTCTGAGCAGGAAATAGGCAAGGCCACCGCTAAGTACTTCTTTTAC
AGCAATATTATGAATTTTTTCAAGACCGAGATTACACTGGCCAATGGAGAGATTCGGAAGCGACCACTTA
TCGAAACAAACGGAGAAACAGGAGAAATCGTGTGGGACAAGGGTAGGGATTTCGCGACAGTCCGGAAGGT
CCTGTCCATGCCGCAGGTGAACATCGTTAAAAAGACCGAAGTACAGACCGGAGGCTTCTCCAAGGAAAGT
ATCCTCCCGAAAAGGAACAGCGACAAGCTGATCGCACGCAAAAAAGATTGGGACCCCAAGAAATACGGCG
GATTCGATTCTCCTACAGTCGCTTACAGTGTACTGGTTGTGGCCAAAGTGGAGAAAGGGAAGTCTAAAAA
ACTCAAAAGCGTCAAGGAACTGCTGGGCATCACAATCATGGAGCGATCAAGCTTCGAAAAAAACCCCATC
GACTTTCTCGAGGCGAAAGGATATAAAGAGGTCAAAAAAGACCTCATCATTAAGCTTCCCAAGTACTCTC
TCTTTGAGCTTGAAAACGGCCGGAAACGAATGCTCGCTAGTGCGGGCGAGCTGCAGAAAGGTAACGAGCT
GGCACTGCCCTCTAAATACGTTAATTTCTTGTATCTGGCCAGCCACTATGAAAAGCTCAAAGGATCTCCC
GAAGATAATGAGCAGAAGCAGCTGTTCGTGGAACAACACAAACACTACCTTGATGAGATCATCGAGCAAA
TAAGCGAATTCTCCAAAAGAGTGATCCTCGCCGACGCTAACCTCGATAAGGTGCTTTCTGCTTACAATAA
GCACAGGGATAAGCCCATCAGGGAGCAGGCAGAAAACATTATCCACTTGTTTACTCTGACCAACTTGGGC
GCGCCTGCAGCCTTCAAGTACTTCGACACCACCATAGACAGAAAGCGGTACACCTCTACAAAGGAGGTCC
TGGACGCCACACTGATTCATCAGTCAATTACGGGGCTCTATGAAACAAGAATCGACCTCTCTCAGCTCGG
TGGAGACAGCAGGGCTGACCCCAAGAAGAAGAGGAAGGTGGGTTCGATGGTGAGCAAGGGCGAGGAGCTG
TTCACCGGGGTGGTGCCCATCCTGGTCGAGCTGGACGGCGACGTAAACGGCCACAAGTTCAGCGTGTCCG
GCGAGGGCGAGGGCGATGCCACCTACGGCAAGCTGACCCTGAAGTTCATCTGCACCACCGGCAAGCTGCC
CGTGCCCTGGCCCACCCTCGTGACCACCTTCGGCTACGGCCTGCAGTGCTTCGCCCGCTACCCCGACCAC
ATGAAGCAGCACGACTTCTTCAAGTCCGCCATGCCCGAAGGCTACGTCCAGGAGCGCACCATCTTCTTCA
AGGACGACGGCAACTACAAGACCCGCGCCGAGGTGAAGTTCGAGGGCGACACCCTGGTGAACCGCATCGA
GCTGAAGGGCATCGACTTCAAGGAGGACGGCAACATCCTGGGGCACAAGCTGGAGTACAACTACAACAGC
CACAACGTCTATATCATGGCCGACAAGCAGAAGAACGGCATCAAGGTGAACTTCAAGATCCGCCACAACA
TCGAGGACGGCAGCGTGCAGCTCGCCGACCACTACCAGCAGAACACCCCCATCGGCGACGGCCCCGTGCT
GCTGCCCGACAACCACTACCTGAGCTACCAGTCCGCCCTGAGCAAAGACCCCAACGAGAAGCGCGATCAC
ATGGTCCTGCTGGAGTTCGTGACCGCCGCCGGGATCACTCTCGGCATGGACGAGCTGTACAAGTGAGCTT
GTCAAGCAGATCGTTCAAACATTTGGCAATAAAGTTTCTTAAGATTGAATCCTGTTGCCGGTCTTGCGAT
GATTATCATATAATTTCTGTTGAATTACGTTAAGCATGTAATAATTAACATGTAATGCATGACGTTATTT
ATGAGATGGGTTTTTATGATTAGAGTCCCGCAATTATACATTTAATACGCGATAGAAAACAAAATATAGC
GCGCAAACTAGGATAAATTATCGCGCGCGGTGTCATCTATGTTACTAGATCGACGCTACTATTGTCTTCT
GCACGAAGTGGTTTAAACTATCAGTGTTTGACAGGATATATTGGCGGGTAAACCTAAGAGAAAAGAGCGT
TTATTAGAATAATCGGATATTTAAAAGGGCGTGAAAAGGTTTATCCGTTCGTCCATTTGTATGTGCATGC
CAACCACAGGGTTCCCCAGATCAGGCGCTGGCTGCTGAACCCCCAGCCGGAACTGACCCCACAAGGCCCT
AGCGTTTGCAATGCACCAGGTCATCATTGACCCAGGCGTGTTCCACCAGGCCGCTGCCTCGCAACTCTTC
GCAGGCTTCGCCGACCTGCTCGCGCCACTTCTTCACGCGGGTGGAATCCGATCCGCACATGAGGCGGAAG
GTTTCCAGCTTGAGCGGGTACGGCTCCCGGTGCGAGCTGAAATAGTCGAACATCCGTCGGGCCGTCGGCG
ACAGCTTGCGGTACTTCTCCCATATGAATTTCGTGTAGTGGTCGCCAGCAAACAGCACGACGATTTCCTC
GTCGATCAGGACCTGGCAACGGGACGTTTTCTTGCCACGGTCCAGGACGCGGAAGCGGTGCAGCAGCGAC
ACCGATTCCAGGTGCCCAACGCGGTCGGACGTGAAGCCCATCGCCGTCGCCTGTAGGCGCGACAGGCATT
CCTCGGCCTTCGTGTAATACCGGCCATTGATCGACCAGCCCAGGTCCTGGCAAAGCTCGTAGAACGTGAA
GGTGATCGGCTCGCCGATAGGGGTGCGCTTCGCGTACTCCAACACCTGCTGCCACACCAGTTCGTCATCG
TCGGCCCGCAGCTCGACGCCGGTGTAGGTGATCTTCACGTCCTTGTTGACGTGGAAAATGACCTTGTTTT
GCAGCGCCTCGCGCGGGATTTTCTTGTTGCGCGTGGTGAACAGGGCAGAGCGGGCCGTGTCGTTTGGCAT
CGCTCGCATCGTGTCCGGCCACGGCGCAATATCGAACAAGGAAAGCTGCATTTCCTTGATCTGCTGCTTC
GTGTGTTTCAGCAACGCGGCCTGCTTGGCCTCGCTGACCTGTTTTGCCAGGTCCTCGCCGGCGGTTTTTC
GCTTCTTGGTCGTCATAGTTCCTCGCGTGTCGATGGTCATCGACTTCGCCAAACCTGCCGCCTCCTGTTC
AAGACGACGCGAACGCTCCACGGCGGCCGATGGCGCGGGCAGGGCAGGGGGAGCCAGTTGCACGCTGTCG
CGCTCGATCTTGGCCGTAGCTTGCTGGACCATCGAGCCGACGGACTGGAAGGTTTCGCGGGGCGCACGCA
TGACGGTGCGGCTTGCGATGGTTTCGGCATCCTCGGCGGAAAACCCCGCGTCGATCAGTTCTTGCCTGTA
TGCCTTCCGGTCAAACGTCCGATTCATTCACCCTCCTTGCGGGATTGCCCCGACTCACGCCGGGGCAATG
TGCCCTTATTCCTGATTTGACCCGCCTGGTGCCTTGGTGTCCAGATAATCCACCTTATCGGCAATGAAGT
CGGTCCCGTAGACCGTCTGGCCGTCCTTCTCGTACTTGGTATTCCGAATCTTGCCCTGCACGAATACCAG
CGACCCCTTGCCCAAATACTTGCCGTGGGCCTCGGCCTGAGAGCCAAAACACTTGATGCGGAAGAAGTCG
GTGCGCTCCTGCTTGTCGCCGGCATCGTTGCGCCACATCTAGGATCTGCCAGGAACCGTAAAAAGGCCGC
GTTGCTGGCGTTTTTCCATAGGCTCCGCCCCCCTGACGAGCATCACAAAAATCGACGCTCAAGTCAGAGG
TGGCGAAACCCGACAGGACTATAAAGATACCAGGCGTTTCCCCCTGGAAGCTCCCTCGTGCGCTCTCCTG
TTCCGACCCTGCCGCTTACCGGATACCTGTCCGCCTTTCTCCCTTCGGGAAGCGTGGCGCTTTCTCATAG
CTCACGCTGTAGGTATCTCAGTTCGGTGTAGGTCGTTCGCTCCAAGCTGGGCTGTGTGCACGAACCCCCC
GTTCAGCCCGACCGCTGCGCCTTATCCGGTAACTATCGTCTTGAGTCCAACCCGGTAAGACACGACTTAT
CGCCACTGGCAGCAGCCACTGGTAACAGGATTAGCAGAGCGAGGTATGTAGGCGGTGCTACAGAGTTCTT
GAAGTGGTGGCCTAACTACGGCTACACTAGAAGAACAGTATTTGGTATCTGCGCTCTGCTGAAGCCAGTT
ACCTTCGGAAAAAGAGTTGGTAGCTCTTGATCCGGCAAACAAACCACCGCTGGTAGCGGTGGTTTTTTTG
TTTGCAAGCAGCAGATTACGCGCAGAAAAAAAGGATCTCAAGAAGATCCTTTGATCTTTTCTACGGGGTC
TGACGCTCAGTGGAACGAAAACTCACGTTAAGGGATTTTGGTCATGAGATTATCAAAAAGGATCTTCACC
TAGATCCTTTTAAATTAAAAATGAAGTTTTAAATCAATCTAAAGTATATATGAGTAAACTTGGTCTGACA
GTTACCAATGCTTAATCAGTGAGGCACCTATCTCAGCGATCTGTCTATTTCGTTCATCCATAGTTGCCTG
ACTCCCCGTCGTGTAGATAACTACGATACGGGAGGGCTTACCATCTGGCCCCAGTGCTGCAATGATACCG
CGAGAACCACGCTCACCGGCTCCAGATTTATCAGCAATAAACCAGCCAGCCGGAAGGGCCGAGCGCAGAA
GTGGTCCTGCAACTTTATCCGCCTCCATCCAGTCTATTAATTGTTGCCGGGAAGCTAGAGTAAGTAGTTC
GCCAGTTAATAGTTTGCGCAACGTTGTTGCCATTGCTACAGGCATCGTGGTGTCACGCTCGTCGTTTGGT
ATGGCTTCATTCAGCTCCGGTTCCCAACGATCAAGGCGAGTTACATGATCCCCCATGTTGTGCAAAAAAG
CGGTTAGCTCCTTCGGTCCTCCGATCGTTGTCAGAAGTAAGTTGGCCGCAGTGTTATCACTCATGGTTAT
GGCAGCACTGCATAATTCTCTTACTGTCATGCCATCCGTAAGATGCTTTTCTGTGACTGGTGAGTACTCA
ACCAAGTCATTCTGAGAATAGTGTATGCGGCGACCGAGTTGCTCTTGCCCGGCGTCAATACGGGATAATA
CCGCGCCACATAGCAGAACTTTAAAAGTGCTCATCATTGGAAAACGTTCTTCGGGGCGAAAACTCTCAAG
GATCTTACCGCTGTTGAGATCCAGTTCGATGTAACCCACTCGTGCACCCAACTGATCTTCAGCATCTTTT
ACTTTCACCAGCGTTTCTGGGTGAGCAAAAACAGGAAGGCAAAATGCCGCAAAAAAGGGAATAAGGGCGA
CACGGAAATGTTGAATACTCATACTCTTCCTTTTTCAATATTATTGAAGCATTTATCAAGGTTATTGTCT
CATGAGCGGATACATATTTGAATGTATTTAGAAAAATAAACAAATAGGGGTTCCGCGCACGAATTGGCCA
GCGCTGCCATTTTTGGGGTGAGGCCGTTCGCGGCCGAGGGGCGCAGCCCCTGGGGGGATGGGAGGCCCGC
GTTAGCGGGCCGGGAGGGTTCGAGAAGGGGGGGCACCCCCCTTCGGCGTGCGCGGTCACGCGCACAGGGC
GCAGCCCTGGTTAAAAACAAGGTTTATAAATATTGGTTTAAAAGCAGGTTAAAAGACAGGTTAGCGGTGG
CCGAAAAACGGGCGGAAACCCTTGCAAATGCTGGATTTTCTGCCTGTGGACAGCCCCTCAAATGTCAATA
GGTGCGCCCCTCATCTGTCAGCACTCTGCCCCTCAAGTGTCAAGGATCGCGCCCCTCATCTGTCAGTAGT
CGCGCCCCTCAAGTGTCAATACCGCAGGGCACTTATCCCCAGGCTTGTCCACATCATCTGTGGGAAACTC
GCGTAAAATCAGGCGTTTTCGCCGATTTGCGAGGCTGGCCAGCTCCACGTCGCCGGCCGAAATCGAGCCT
GCCCCTCATCTGTCAACGCCGCGCCGGGTGAGTCGGCCCCTCAAGTGTCAACGTCCGCCCCTCATCTGTC
AGTGAGGGCCAAGTTTTCCGCGAGGTATCCACAACGCCGGCGGCCGCGGTGTCTCGCACACGGCTTCGAC
GGCGTTTCTGGCGCGTTTGCAGGGCCATAGACGGCCGCCAGCCCAGCGGCGAGGGCAACCAGCCCGGTGA
GCGTCGCAAAGGAGATCCTGATCTGACTGATGGGCTGCCTGTATCGAGTGGTGATTTTGTGCCGAGCTGC
CGGTCGGGGAGCTGTTGGCTGGCTGGTGGCAGGATATATTGTGGTGTAAACAAATTGACGCTTAGACAAC
TTAATAACACATTGCGGACGTTTTTAATGTACTGGGGTGGATGCAGTGGGCCCCAC
Features (pLannotate 1.2.2; 13 found; start..end, strand, type, name):
    111..787     +  promoter       CaMV 35S promoter (enhanced): cauliflower mosaic virus 35S promoter with a duplicated enhancer region
    812..865     +  misc_feature   TMV Ω: translational enhancer from the tobacco mosaic virus 5'-leader sequence (Gallie et al., 1988)
    874..4977    +  CDS            Cas9: Cas9 (Csn1) endonuclease from the Streptococcus pyogenes Type II CRISPR/Cas system generates RNA-guided double strand breaks in DNA
   5017..5733    +  CDS            EYFP: EYFP is a basic (constitutively fluorescent) green/yellow fluorescent protein published in 1996, derived from Aequorea victoria. It is reported to be a very rapidly-maturing weak dimer with high acid sensitivity.
   5749..6001    +  terminator     NOS terminator: nopaline synthase terminator and poly(A) signal
   6049..6073    +  misc_feature   RB T-DNA repeat: right border repeat from nopaline C58 T-DNA
   6185..6205    -  CDS            TetR (fragment): tetracycline resistance regulatory protein; tetR
   6232..7377    -  CDS            trfA: TRFA_ECOLX - Experimental evidence at protein level: Swiss-Prot protein existence level 1. Also involved in plasmid copy number control, promoting intermolecular coupling of protein bound iterons at oriV, which inhibits replication initiation. From Escherichia coli.
   7713..8301    -  rep_origin     ori: high-copy-number ColE1/pMB1/pBR322/pUC origin of replication
   8472..9332    -  CDS            AmpR: β-lactamase; bla; confers resistance to ampicillin, carbenicillin, and related antibiotics
   9333..9437    -  promoter       AmpR promoter: bla
   9524..10155   -  rep_origin     oriV: incP origin of replication
  10247..10271   +  misc_feature   LB T-DNA repeat: left border repeat from nopaline C58 T-DNA
