[The description below was written by a language model from this plasmid's Addgene catalogue record and pLannotate feature annotations shown in this document.]
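Description:
pEPOR1CB0009 is a Level 1 Golden Gate (MoClo-style) plant expression cassette built in the pICH47742 acceptor backbone, designed to express a K855A variant of Streptococcus pyogenes Cas9 in dicotyledonous plants. The roughly 10.3 kb plasmid is maintained in E. coli at high copy through a ColE1/pUC-type origin and selected with ampicillin via the β-lactamase gene. The backbone also carries the broad-host-range incP oriV together with trfA, which encodes its replication initiator. These elements typically allow propagation in Agrobacterium. Left and right nopaline-type T-DNA border repeats flank the payload, so the cassette sits in a binary-vector context suitable for Agrobacterium-mediated delivery.

The transcription unit was assembled from four standard Level 0 parts by BsaI cloning, with the BsaI sites destroyed during assembly. An enhanced cauliflower mosaic virus 35S promoter with a duplicated enhancer region, followed by the tobacco mosaic virus Ω leader acting as a translational enhancer, drives strong constitutive expression. The Cas9-K855A coding sequence lacks a stop codon and is fused in frame to a C-terminal YFP (annotated as EYFP), which allows expression and localisation of the nuclease to be followed by fluorescence. The nopaline synthase terminator supplies the polyadenylation signal. No guide RNA cassette or plant selectable marker is annotated, which fits its role as a Level 1 module to be combined with other transcription units in higher-order assemblies. The associated work compared the efficiency and specificity of different Cas nucleases in plants, and this construct provides one of the Cas9 variants in that genome engineering toolkit.
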