Addgene plasmid #117545: pEPOR1CB0009
Purpose: Level 1 Golden Gate Cassette: Cas9-K855A expression cassette for dicotyledonous plants
Depositing lab: Nicola Patron. Depositing organization: Earlham Institute. Publication: Comparison of efficiency and specificity of CRISPR-associated (Cas) nucleases in plants: An expanded toolkit for precision genome engineering. Raitskin O, Schudoma C, West A, Patron NJ. PLoS One. 2019 Feb 27;14(2):e0211598. doi: 10.1371/journal.pone.0211598. eCollection 2019. PubMed 30811422.
Backbone
  Vector backbone: pICH47742
  Vector type: Plant Expression
Growth in bacteria
  Bacterial resistance: Ampicillin, 100 μg/mL
  Growth temperature: 37°C
  Growth strain: DH5alpha
  Copy number: High Copy
Gene/Insert
  Gene/Insert name: 2x35S+5'UTR OMEGA (pICH51288) + SpCas9-KA (no stop codon)(pEPOR0SP0015) + YFP (pICSL50005)+ Nos (pICH41421)
  Species: Synthetic
  Promoter: 2x35S+5'UTR OMEGA (pICH51288)
  Cloning method: Restriction Enzyme; 5′ cloning site BsaI (destroyed during cloning); 3′ cloning site BsaI (destroyed during cloning)
Terms and licenses: Academic/Nonprofit Terms; Industry Terms: Not Available to Industry
Depositor comments: Promoter/5'UTR: 2x35S+5'UTR OMEGA (pICH51288) +CDS: SpCas9-KA (no stop codon)(pEPOR0SP0015) +c-terminal tag: YFP (pICSL50005)+ 3'UTR/terminator: Nos (pICH41421) Please visit https://www.biorxiv.org/content/early/2018/09/20/422766 for BioRxiv preprint
How to cite: pEPOR1CB0009 was a gift from Nicola Patron (Addgene plasmid # 117545 ; http://n2t.net/addgene:117545 ; RRID:Addgene_117545)
